Addgene plasmid #112655: p415 Glo3 R59K Δ2x+ve
Purpose: Expression S.cerevisiae
Depositing lab: Blanche Schwappach. Depositing organization: Universitaetsmedizin Goettingen. Publication: Dissection of GTPase-activating proteins reveals functional asymmetry in the COPI coat of budding yeast. Arakel EC, Huranova M, Estrada AF, Rau EM, Spang A, Schwappach B. J Cell Sci. 2019 Aug 29;132(16). pii: jcs.232124. doi: 10.1242/jcs.232124. PubMed 31331965.
Backbone
  Vector backbone: P415 Met25
  Vector type: Yeast Expression
  Selectable markers: LEU2
Growth in bacteria
  Bacterial resistance: Ampicillin, 100 μg/mL
  Growth temperature: 37°C
  Growth strain: DH5alpha
  Copy number: Unknown
Gene/Insert
  Gene/Insert name: Glo3 R59K Δ2x+ve (alt name: YER122C)
  Species: S. cerevisiae (budding yeast)
  Insert size (bp): 1482
  Mutation: R59K, mutations (R223E, K224E, K225E, K233E, K234E, K235E) affecting COPI binding
  Promoter: Met25
  Cloning method: Restriction Enzyme; 5′ cloning site BamH1 (not destroyed); 3′ cloning site Xma1 (not destroyed)
  Sequencing primers: 5′ GGCACCTTGTCCAATTGAACACGCTCGATG; 3′ TTTTCAGTATAATGTTACATGCGTACACGC
Terms and licenses: Academic/Nonprofit Terms; Industry Terms: Not Available to Industry
How to cite: p415 Glo3 R59K Δ2x+ve was a gift from Blanche Schwappach (Addgene plasmid # 112655 ; http://n2t.net/addgene:112655 ; RRID:Addgene_112655)
