[The description below was written by a language model from this plasmid's Addgene catalogue record and pLannotate feature annotations shown in this document.]
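Description:
p415 Glo3 R59K Δ2x+ve is a yeast–E. coli shuttle plasmid for expressing a mutant form of the S. cerevisiae Glo3 protein (YER122C) in budding yeast. It is built on the p415 Met25 backbone, a centromeric vector. A CEN6/ARS element provides replication and stable segregation in yeast, which typically means low copy number. The LEU2 gene, under its own promoter, allows selection by leucine prototrophy in leu2 strains. In bacteria the plasmid replicates from a ColE1/pUC-type origin and is selected with ampicillin through the β-lactamase gene. The sequenced record (about 8.1 kb) also carries pBluescript-derived remnants: an f1 origin, lacZα and lac promoter/operator fragments, and T7 and T3 promoters flanking the cloning region.

The expression cassette places the roughly 1.5 kb GLO3 coding sequence, cloned between BamHI and XmaI sites, downstream of the MET17 (MET25) promoter and upstream of the CYC1 terminator. This promoter is repressed by methionine, so expression can be tuned through the methionine content of the medium. Glo3 is a GTPase-activating protein for ARF-family GTPases and acts in retrograde Golgi-to-ER transport. This allele carries an R59K substitution. It also has six charge-reversing changes in two clusters of basic residues (R223E, K224E, K225E and K233E, K234E, K235E), which the record describes as affecting COPI binding. The record does not state the functional effect of R59K. No epitope tag or reporter is annotated. According to the associated publication, the construct belongs to a study dissecting ArfGAP function in the yeast COPI coat. It is suited to testing how these Glo3 mutations affect that function in yeast.
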