Features (pLannotate 1.2.2; 24 found; start..end, strand, type, name):
      1..350     +  promoter       MET17 promoter: S. cerevisiae MET17; expression is repressed by methionine; MET15; MET25
    350..368     +  misc_feature   MCS (fragment): pBluescript multiple cloning site
    372..1850    +  CDS            GLO3: GLO3_YEAST - Experimental evidence at protein level: Swiss-Prot protein existence level 1. GTPase-activating protein for the ADP ribosylation factor (ARF) family. Involved in retrograde vesicular transport from the Golgi to the endoplasmic reticulum. From Saccharomyces cerevisiae (strain ATCC 204508 / S288c) (Baker's yeast).
   1856..1908    +  misc_feature   MCS (fragment): pBluescript multiple cloning site
   1909..2156    +  terminator     CYC1 terminator: S. cerevisiae CYC1; transcription terminator for CYC1
   2175..2193    -  promoter       T7 promoter: promoter for bacteriophage T7 RNA polymerase
   2201..2356    +  CDS            lacZα (fragment): LacZα fragment of β-galactosidase; lacZ fragment
   2360..2788    +  rep_origin     f1 ori (sequence partly withheld): f1 bacteriophage origin of replication; arrow indicates direction of (+) strand synthesis
   2816..2868    -  misc_feature   bom (fragment): basis of mobility region from pBR322
   2899..2976    +  CDS            YO192_YEAST (fragment): Experimental evidence at protein level: Swiss-Prot protein existence level 1. From Saccharomyces cerevisiae (strain ATCC 204508 / S288c) (Baker's yeast).
   3116..3523    +  promoter       LEU2 promoter: S. cerevisiae LEU2
   3524..4618    +  CDS            LEU2: 3-isopropylmalate dehydrogenase, required for leucine biosynthesis; S. cerevisiae LEU2; yeast auxotrophic marker
   4980..5096    -  CDS            NFS1 (fragment): NFS1_YEAST - Also known as SPL1 From Saccharomyces cerevisiae (strain ATCC 204508 / S288c) (Baker's yeast).
   5095..5145    -  misc_feature   bom (fragment): basis of mobility region from pBR322
   5247..5282    -  CDS            rop (fragment): Rop protein, which maintains plasmids at low copy number; rop
   5351..5854    -  misc_feature   CEN/ARS: S. cerevisiae CEN6 centromere fused to an autonomously replicating sequence
   5891..5995    +  promoter       AmpR promoter: bla
   5996..6856    +  CDS            AmpR: β-lactamase; bla; confers resistance to ampicillin, carbenicillin, and related antibiotics
   7027..7615    +  rep_origin     ori: high-copy-number ColE1/pMB1/pBR322/pUC origin of replication
   7798..7890    +  CDS            lacI (fragment): lac repressor; lacI; The lac repressor binds to the lac operator to inhibit transcription in E. coli. This inhibition can be relieved by adding lactose or isopropyl-β-D-thiogalactopyranoside (IPTG).
   7903..7924    +  protein_bind   CAP binding site: CAP binding activates transcription in the presence of cAMP. E. coli catabolite activator protein
   7939..7969    +  promoter       lac promoter: promoter for the E. coli lac operon
   7977..7993    +  protein_bind   lac operator: The lac repressor binds to the lac operator to inhibit transcription in E. coli. This inhibition can be relieved by adding lactose or isopropyl-β-D-thiogalactopyranoside (IPTG). lac repressor encoded by lacI
   8038..8056    +  promoter       T3 promoter: promoter for bacteriophage T3 RNA polymerase
>Addgene plasmid #112655 | p415 Glo3 R59K Δ2x+ve | addgene full sequence | sequence record 256192 | Addgene NGS Result
TTATTTTTTGCTTTTTCTCTTGAGGTCACATGATCGCAAAATGGCAAATGGCACGTGAAGCTGTCGATAT
TGGGGAACTGTGGTGGTTGGCAAATGACTAATTAAGTTAGTCAAGGCGCCATCCTCATGAAAACTGTGTA
ACATAATAACCGAAGTGTCGAAAAGGTGGCACCTTGTCCAATTGAACACGCTCGATGAAAAAAATAAGAT
ATATATAAGGTTAAGTAAAGCGTCTGTTAGAAAGGAAGTTTTTCCTTTTTCTTGCTCTCTTGTCTTTTCA
TCTACTATTTCCTTCGTGTAATACAGGGTCGTCAGATACATAGATACAATTCTATTACCCCCATCCATAC
TCTAGAACTAGTGGATCCGCGATGAGTAACGATGAAGGAGAAACATTTGCCACGGAACAGACTACTCAAC
AAGTTTTTCAGAAGCTAGGTAGCAACATGGAAAATCGAGTTTGTTTTGATTGTGGTAACAAGAATCCTAC
TTGGACTTCGGTACCTTTTGGTGTGATGCTGTGTATTCAATGCTCTGCTGTGCATAAGAACATGGGTGTT
CATATCACCTTTGTAAAGTCTTCTACATTAGATAAATGGACAATTAACAATTTAAGAAGGTTTAAGTTGG
GTGGGAACCATAAGGCTCGTGATTTTTTCTTAAAGAACAATGGGAAACAGCTACTAAATACAGCAAATGT
TGACGCGAAAACAAAATATACGAGCCCTGTTGCTAAGAAATATAAGATACATCTCGACAAGAAGGTTCAA
AAGGATATGGAGTTATACCCATCAGAATTAGTCTTGAACGGTCAAGATTCTTCGGACTCACCGTTGGACA
CCGATTCAGACGCTTCCAGGTCGACTTCCAAAGAAAATAGTGTTGACGACTTTTTCTCTAATTGGCAAAA
ACCAAGCTCCAATTCCAGTTCTAAACTCAATGTAAATACAGGCTCTCTCGCCCCAAAAAACAACACCACA
GGCAGCACACCCAAGACCACTGTCACTAAAACGAGAAGTTCCATCTTAACGGCTAGCGAAGAGGAACCGG
TATTAAACTCGCAAGATGAAGAGGAACATTCAATTTTGTCTTCGTCAAGAAAGCCCACTAGACTAACCGC
AAAGAAAGTCGACAAATCACAGGCAGAAGACTTGTTTGATCAATTTAAAAAAGAGGCTCAACAAGAAAAG
GAGGACGAGTTCACTAATTCGTCTTCTAGCACCAAAATTAGACAAAATGATTACGATTCCCAATTTATGA
ATAACAGTAAAGGCAACAATAATAACAGTATAGATGATATTAATACCCAGCCTGATGAATTCAATGATTT
TTTAAATGACACTTCAAACAGCTTCGACACAACTAGAAAAGAACAGCAAGATACTTTAACACCCAAGTTT
GCCAAATTGGGATTTGGTATGACCATGAATGACGCCAATGATTTGGCAAAGCAACAAAAAGAATCTCAGA
AAATAGCTCAGGGACCAAGATATACGGGCAGAATCGCGGAAAGGTACGGCACACAAAAAGCTATATCATC
TGATCAATTATTTGGTCGTGGCTCATTTGATGAAGCAGCAAACAGGGAAGCGCATGACAAGTTGAAAACA
TTTGACAATGCTACATCAATTTCCTCTTCTTCATACTTTGGAGAAGATAAAGAAGTGGATGAATTTGGTA
ATCCCATCAATAGTAGTGGAAGTGGAGCAGGGAATTTTGATGGCCGTAATTCTAATAACGGTTTCATCGA
TTTTAATGCCTCCGCAGATGATGAATTGCAGATGTTGAGAGACGTTGTAGAACAGGGTGCTGAAAAACTC
GGTAGTTATTTAAGGGACTACTTAAGAAAATAATCCCCCCGGGCTGCAGGAATTCGATATCAAGCTTATC
GATACCGTCGACCTCGAGTCATGTAATTAGTTATGTCACGCTTACATTCACGCCCTCCCCCCACATCCGC
TCTAACCGAAAAGGAAGGAGTTAGACAACCTGAAGTCTAGGTCCCTATTTATTTTTTTATAGTTATGTTA
GTATTAAGAACGTTATTTATATTTCAAATTTTTCTTTTTTTTCTGTACAGACGCGTGTACGCATGTAACA
TTATACTGAAAACCTTGCTTGAGAAGGTTTTGGGACGCTCGAAGGCTTTAATTTGCGGCCGGTACCCAAT
TCGCCCTATAGTGAGTCGTATTACGCGCGCTCACTGGCCGTCGTTTTACAACGTCGTGACTGGGAAAACC
CTGGCGTTACCCAACTTAATCGCCTTGCAGCACATCCCCCTTTCGCCAGCTGGCGTAATAGCGAAGAGGC
CCGCACCGATCGCCCTTCCCAACAGTTGCGCAGCCTGAATGGCGAATGG
[124 nt withheld, positions 2360-2483]
C
[91 nt withheld, positions 2485-2575]
A
[49 nt withheld, positions 2577-2625]
CCTTTGACGTTGGAGTCCACGTTCTTT
[37 nt withheld, positions 2653-2689]
ACCCTATCTCGGTCTATTCTTTTGATTTATAAGGGATTTTGCCGATTTCGGCCTATTGGTTAAAAAATGA
GCTGATTTAACAAAAATTTAACGCGAATTTTAACAAAATATTAACGCTTACAATTTCCTGATGCGGTATT
TTCTCCTTACGCATCTGTGCGGTATTTCACACCGCATATCGACCGGTCGAGGAGAACTTCTAGTATATCT
ACATACCTAATATTATTGCCTTATTAAAAATGGAATCCCAACAATTACATCAAAATCCACATTCTCTTCA
AAATCAATTGTCCTGTACTTCCTTGTTCATGTGTGTTCAAAAACGTTATATTTATAGGATAATTATACTC
TATTTCTCAACAAGTAATTGGTTGTTTGGCCGAGCGGTCTAAGGCGCCTGATTCAAGAAATATCTTGACC
GCAGTTAACTGTGGGAATACTCAGGTATCGTAAGATGCAAGAGTTCGAATCTCTTAGCAACCATTATTTT
TTTCCTCAACATAACGAGAACACACAGGGGCGCTATCGCACAGAATCAAATTCGATGACTGGAAATTTTT
TGTTAATTTCAGAGGTCGCCTGACGCATATACCTTTTTCAACTGAAAAATTGGGAGAAAAAGGAAAGGTG
AGAGCGCCGGAACCGGCTTTTCATATAGAATAGAGAAGCGTTCATGACTAAATGCTTGCATCACAATACT
TGAAGTTGACAATATTATTTAAGGACCTATTGTTTTTTCCAATAGGTGGTTAGCAATCGTCTTACTTTCT
AACTTTTCTTACCTTTTACATTTCAGCAATATATATATATATATTTCAAGGATATACCATTCTAATGTCT
GCCCCTAAGAAGATCGTCGTTTTGCCAGGTGACCACGTTGGTCAAGAAATCACAGCCGAAGCCATTAAGG
TTCTTAAAGCTATTTCTGATGTTCGTTCCAATGTCAAGTTCGATTTCGAAAATCATTTAATTGGTGGTGC
TGCTATCGATGCTACAGGTGTTCCACTTCCAGATGAGGCGCTGGAAGCCTCCAAGAAGGCTGATGCCGTT
TTGTTAGGTGCTGTGGGTGGTCCTAAATGGGGTACCGGTAGTGTTAGACCTGAACAAGGTTTACTAAAAA
TCCGTAAAGAACTTCAATTGTACGCCAACTTAAGACCATGTAACTTTGCATCCGACTCTCTTTTAGACTT
ATCTCCAATCAAGCCACAATTTGCTAAAGGTACTGACTTCGTTGTTGTCAGAGAATTAGTGGGAGGTATT
TACTTTGGTAAGAGAAAGGAAGACGATGGTGATGGTGTCGCTTGGGATAGTGAACAATACACCGTTCCAG
AAGTGCAAAGAATCACAAGAATGGCCGCTTTCATGGCCCTACAACATGAGCCACCATTGCCTATTTGGTC
CTTGGATAAAGCTAATGTTTTGGCCTCTTCAAGATTATGGAGAAAAACTGTGGAGGAAACCATCAAGAAC
GAATTCCCTACATTGAAGGTTCAACATCAATTGATTGATTCTGCCGCCATGATCCTAGTTAAGAACCCAA
CCCACCTAAATGGTATTATAATCACCAGCAACATGTTTGGTGATATCATCTCCGATGAAGCCTCCGTTAT
CCCAGGTTCCTTGGGTTTGTTGCCATCTGCGTCCTTGGCCTCTTTGCCAGACAAGAACACCGCATTTGGT
TTGTACGAACCATGCCACGGTTCTGCTCCAGATTTGCCAAAGAATAAGGTCAACCCTATCGCCACTATCT
TGTCTGCTGCAATGATGTTGAAATTGTCATTGAACTTGCCTGAAGAAGGTAAGGCCATTGAAGATGCAGT
TAAAAAGGTTTTGGATGCAGGTATCAGAACTGGTGATTTAGGTGGTTCCAACAGTACCACCGAAGTCGGT
GATGCTGTCGCCGAAGAAGTTAAGAAAATCCTTGCTTAAAAAGATTCTCTTTTTTTATGATATTTGTACA
TAAACTTTATAAATGAAATTCATAATAGAAACGACACGAAATTACAAAATGGAATATGTTCATAGGGTAG
ACGAAACTATATACGCAATCTACATACATTTATCAAGAAGGAGAAAAAGGAGGATGTAAAGGAATACAGG
TAAGCAAATTGATACTAATGGCTCAACGTGATAAGGAAAAAGAATTGCACTTTAACATTAATATTGACAA
GGAGGAGGGCACCACACAAAAAGTTAGGTGTAACAGAAAATCATGAAACTATGATTCCTAATTTATATAT
TGGAGGATTTTCTCTAAAAAAAAAAAAATACAACAAATAAAAAACACTCAATGACCTGACCATTTGATGG
AGTTTAAGTCAATACCTTCTTGAACCATTTCCCATAATGGTGAAAGTTCCCTCAAGAATTTTACTCTGTC
AGAAACGGCCTTAACGACGTAGTCGATATGGTGCACTCTCAGTACAATCTGCTCTGATGCCGCATAGTTA
AGCCAGCCCCGACACCCGCCAACACCCGCTGACGCGCCCTGACGGGCTTGTCTGCTCCCGGCATCCGCTT
ACAGACAAGCTGTGACCGTCTCCGGGAGCTGCATGTGTCAGAGGTTTTCACCGTCATCACCGAAACGCGC
GAGACGAAAGGGCCTCGTGATACGCCTATTTTTATAGGTTAATGTCATGATAATAATGGTTTCTTAGGAC
GGATCGCTTGCCTGTAACTTACACGCGCCTCGTATCTTTTAATGATGGAATAATTTGGGAATTTACTCTG
TGTTTATTTATTTTTATGTTTTGTATTTGGATTTTAGAAAGTAAATAAAGAAGGTAGAAGAGTTACGGAA
TGAAGAAAAAAAAATAAACAAAGGTTTAAAAAATTTCAACAAAAAGCGTACTTTACATATATATTTATTA
GACAAGAAAAGCAGATTAAATAGATATACATTCGATTAACGATAAGTAAAATGTAAAATCACAGGATTTT
CGTGTGTGGTCTTCTACACAGACAAGATGAAACAATTCGGCATTAATACCTGAGAGCAGGAAGAGCAAGA
TAAAAGGTAGTATTTGTTGGCGATCCCCCTAGAGTCTTTTACATCTTCGGAAAACAAAAACTATTTTTTC
TTTAATTTCTTTTTTTACTTTCTATTTTTAATTTATATATTTATATTAAAAAATTTAAATTATAATTATT
TTTATAGCACGTGATGAAAAGGACCCAGGTGGCACTTTTCGGGGAAATGTGCGCGGAACCCCTATTTGTT
TATTTTTCTAAATACATTCAAATATGTATCCGCTCATGAGACAATAACCCTGATAAATGCTTCAATAATA
TTGAAAAAGGAAGAGTATGAGTATTCAACATTTCCGTGTCGCCCTTATTCCCTTTTTTGCGGCATTTTGC
CTTCCTGTTTTTGCTCACCCAGAAACGCTGGTGAAAGTAAAAGATGCTGAAGATCAGTTGGGTGCACGAG
TGGGTTACATCGAACTGGATCTCAACAGCGGTAAGATCCTTGAGAGTTTTCGCCCCGAAGAACGTTTTCC
AATGATGAGCACTTTTAAAGTTCTGCTATGTGGCGCGGTATTATCCCGTATTGACGCCGGGCAAGAGCAA
CTCGGTCGCCGCATACACTATTCTCAGAATGACTTGGTTGAGTACTCACCAGTCACAGAAAAGCATCTTA
CGGATGGCATGACAGTAAGAGAATTATGCAGTGCTGCCATAACCATGAGTGATAACACTGCGGCCAACTT
ACTTCTGACAACGATCGGAGGACCGAAGGAGCTAACCGCTTTTTTGCACAACATGGGGGATCATGTAACT
CGCCTTGATCGTTGGGAACCGGAGCTGAATGAAGCCATACCAAACGACGAGCGTGACACCACGATGCCTG
TAGCAATGGCAACAACGTTGCGCAAACTATTAACTGGCGAACTACTTACTCTAGCTTCCCGGCAACAATT
AATAGACTGGATGGAGGCGGATAAAGTTGCAGGACCACTTCTGCGCTCGGCCCTTCCGGCTGGCTGGTTT
ATTGCTGATAAATCTGGAGCCGGTGAGCGTGGGTCTCGCGGTATCATTGCAGCACTGGGGCCAGATGGTA
AGCCCTCCCGTATCGTAGTTATCTACACGACGGGGAGTCAGGCAACTATGGATGAACGAAATAGACAGAT
CGCTGAGATAGGTGCCTCACTGATTAAGCATTGGTAACTGTCAGACCAAGTTTACTCATATATACTTTAG
ATTGATTTAAAACTTCATTTTTAATTTAAAAGGATCTAGGTGAAGATCCTTTTTGATAATCTCATGACCA
AAATCCCTTAACGTGAGTTTTCGTTCCACTGAGCGTCAGACCCCGTAGAAAAGATCAAAGGATCTTCTTG
AGATCCTTTTTTTCTGCGCGTAATCTGCTGCTTGCAAACAAAAAAACCACCGCTACCAGCGGTGGTTTGT
TTGCCGGATCAAGAGCTACCAACTCTTTTTCCGAAGGTAACTGGCTTCAGCAGAGCGCAGATACCAAATA
CTGTTCTTCTAGTGTAGCCGTAGTTAGGCCACCACTTCAAGAACTCTGTAGCACCGCCTACATACCTCGC
TCTGCTAATCCTGTTACCAGTGGCTGCTGCCAGTGGCGATAAGTCGTGTCTTACCGGGTTGGACTCAAGA
CGATAGTTACCGGATAAGGCGCAGCGGTCGGGCTGAACGGGGGGTTCGTGCACACAGCCCAGCTTGGAGC
GAACGACCTACACCGAACTGAGATACCTACAGCGTGAGCTATGAGAAAGCGCCACGCTTCCCGAAGGGAG
AAAGGCGGACAGGTATCCGGTAAGCGGCAGGGTCGGAACAGGAGAGCGCACGAGGGAGCTTCCAGGGGGA
AACGCCTGGTATCTTTATAGTCCTGTCGGGTTTCGCCACCTCTGACTTGAGCGTCGATTTTTGTGATGCT
CGTCAGGGGGGCGGAGCCTATGGAAAAACGCCAGCAACGCGGCCTTTTTACGGTTCCTGGCCTTTTGCTG
GCCTTTTGCTCACATGTTCTTTCCTGCGTTATCCCCTGATTCTGTGGATAACCGTATTACCGCCTTTGAG
TGAGCTGATACCGCTCGCCGCAGCCGAACGACCGAGCGCAGCGAGTCAGTGAGCGAGGAAGCGGAAGAGC
GCCCAATACGCAAACCGCCTCTCCCCGCGCGTTGGCCGATTCATTAATGCAGCTGGCACGACAGGTTTCC
CGACTGGAAAGCGGGCAGTGAGCGCAACGCAATTAATGTGAGTTAGCTCACTCATTAGGCACCCCAGGCT
TTACACTTTATGCTTCCGGCTCGTATGTTGTGTGGAATTGTGAGCGGATAACAATTTCACACAGGAAACA
GCTATGACCATGATTACGCCAAGCGCGCAATTAACCCTCACTAAAGGGAACAAAAGCTGGAGCTCCGGAT
GCAAGGGTTCGAATCCCTTAGCTCTCA
